Addgene plasmid #78280: J23117-mRFP1-331Bb
Purpose: mRFP1 behind constitutive promoter J23117 in pSEVA331Bb backbone
Depositing lab: Tom Ellis. Depositing organization: Imperial College London. Publication: Engineering control of bacterial cellulose production using a genetic toolkit and a new cellulose-producing strain. Florea M, Hagemann H, Santosa G, Abbott J, Micklem CN, Spencer-Milnes X, de Arroyo Garcia L, Paschou D, Lazenbatt C, Kong D, Chughtai H, Jensen K, Freemont PS, Kitney R, Reeve B, Ellis T. Proc Natl Acad Sci U S A. 2016 Jun 14;113(24):E3431-40. doi: 10.1073/pnas.1522985113. Epub 2016 May 31. PubMed 27247386.
Backbone
  Vector backbone: pSEVA331Bb
  Backbone size w/o insert (bp): 2893
Growth in bacteria
  Bacterial resistance: Chloramphenicol, 25 μg/mL
  Growth temperature: 37°C
  Growth strain: DH5alpha
  Copy number: Unknown
Gene/Insert
  Gene/Insert name: J23117-mRFP1
Terms and licenses: Academic/Nonprofit Terms; Industry Terms: Not Available to Industry
How to cite: J23117-mRFP1-331Bb was a gift from Tom Ellis (Addgene plasmid # 78280 ; http://n2t.net/addgene:78280 ; RRID:Addgene_78280)
