[The description below was written by a language model from this plasmid's Addgene catalogue record and pLannotate feature annotations shown in this document.]
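Description:
J23117-mRFP1-331Bb is a small (about 3.8 kb) broad-host-range bacterial expression plasmid that places the red fluorescent protein mRFP1 under a constitutive synthetic promoter in the pSEVA331Bb backbone, a SEVA-format vector adapted to accept BioBrick-standard parts. Replication depends on the pBBR1 oriV together with its cognate Rep protein, a system derived from a Bordetella bronchiseptica plasmid that functions in many Gram-negative species as well as in E. coli. Selection is by chloramphenicol resistance, provided by the cat gene driven by its own promoter. An incP oriT is also present, so the plasmid can be mobilised by conjugation when transfer functions are supplied in trans. The copy number is recorded as unknown.

The payload sits between a BioBrick prefix and suffix. It consists of the Anderson-family promoter J23117, followed by the mRFP1 coding sequence and a double terminator made of rrnB T1 and T7Te. The automated annotation labels the promoter as a fragment of J23119, which reflects the high sequence similarity among members of this promoter library; the catalogue entry identifies it as J23117. Additional terminators flank the cargo region (an rrnB T1 upstream in reverse orientation and lambda t0 downstream), insulating the reporter cassette from read-through into or out of the backbone.

The associated publication describes a genetic toolkit for engineering bacterial cellulose production in a cellulose-producing strain. In that context, the construct appears suited to serve as a fluorescent reporter of constitutive promoter activity in such hosts, although the record itself states only the promoter, reporter and backbone arrangement.
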