Features (pLannotate 1.2.2; 13 found; start..end, strand, type, name):
     14..100     -  terminator     rrnB T1 terminator: Escherichia coli rrnB; transcription terminator T1 from the E. coli rrnB gene
    139..160     +  misc_feature   BioBrick prefix: BioBrick prefix for parts that do not start with "ATG"
    161..183     +  promoter       J23119(SpeI) promoter (fragment): bacterial promoter (Registry of Standard Biological Parts BBa J23119) modified to end with an SpeI site
    222..896     +  CDS            mRFP1: mRFP1 is a basic (constitutively fluorescent) red fluorescent protein published in 2002, derived from Discosoma sp.. It is reported to be a somewhat slowly-maturing monomer with low acid sensitivity.
    944..1015    +  terminator     rrnB T1 terminator: transcription terminator T1 from the E. coli rrnB gene
   1031..1058    +  terminator     T7Te terminator: phage T7 early transcription terminator
   1065..1085    +  misc_feature   BioBrick suffix: universal suffix for all parts
   1090..1184    +  terminator     lambda t0 terminator: transcription terminator from phage lambda
   1232..1334    +  promoter       cat promoter: promoter of the E. coli cat gene encoding chloramphenicol acetyltransferase
   1335..1991    +  CDS            cat: CAT_ECOLX - Experimental evidence at protein level: Swiss-Prot protein existence level 1. This enzyme is an effector of chloramphenicol resistance in bacteria. From Escherichia coli. This protein is used as a marker in many commonly used cloning vectors, such as pACYC184.
   2143..2251    +  oriT           oriT: incP origin of transfer
   2262..2924    -  CDS            pBBR1 Rep: replication protein for the broad-host-range plasmid pBBR1 from Bordetella bronchiseptica
   2925..3696    -  rep_origin     pBBR1 oriV: replication origin of the broad-host-range plasmid pBBR1 from Bordetella bronchiseptica; requires the pBBR1 Rep protein for replication
>Addgene plasmid #78280 | J23117-mRFP1-331Bb | depositor full sequence | sequence record 151207 | J23117-mRFP1-331Bb sequence 3797 bps
TCTAGGGCGGCGGATTTGTCCTACTCAGGAGAGCGTTCACCGACAAACAACAGATAAAACGAAAGGCCCA
GTCTTTCGACTGAGCCTTTCGTTTTATTTGATGCCTTTAATTAAAGCGGATAACAATTTCACACAGGAGA
ATTCGCGGCCGCTTCTAGAGTTGACAGCTAGCTCAGTCCTAGGGATTGTGCTAGCTACTAGTGAAAGAGG
AGAAATACTAGATGGCTTCCTCCGAAGACGTTATCAAAGAGTTCATGCGTTTCAAAGTTCGTATGGAAGG
TTCCGTTAACGGTCACGAGTTCGAAATCGAAGGTGAAGGTGAAGGTCGTCCGTACGAAGGTACCCAGACC
GCTAAACTGAAAGTTACCAAAGGTGGTCCGCTGCCGTTCGCTTGGGACATCCTGTCCCCGCAGTTCCAGT
ACGGTTCCAAAGCTTACGTTAAACACCCGGCTGACATCCCGGACTACCTGAAACTGTCCTTCCCGGAAGG
TTTCAAATGGGAACGTGTTATGAACTTCGAAGACGGTGGTGTTGTTACCGTTACCCAGGACTCCTCCCTG
CAAGACGGTGAGTTCATCTACAAAGTTAAACTGCGTGGTACCAACTTCCCGTCCGACGGTCCGGTTATGC
AGAAAAAAACCATGGGTTGGGAAGCTTCCACCGAACGTATGTACCCGGAAGACGGTGCTCTGAAAGGTGA
AATCAAAATGCGTCTGAAACTGAAAGACGGTGGTCACTACGACGCTGAAGTTAAAACCACCTACATGGCT
AAAAAACCGGTTCAGCTGCCGGGTGCTTACAAAACCGACATCAAACTGGACATCACCTCCCACAACGAAG
ACTACACCATCGTTGAACAGTACGAACGTGCTGAAGGTCGTCACTCCACCGGTGCTTAATAACGCTGATA
GTGCTAGTGTAGATCGCTACTAGAGCCAGGCATCAAATAAAACGAAAGGCTCAGTCGAAAGACTGGGCCT
TTCGTTTTATCTGTTGTTTGTCGGTGAACGCTCTCTACTAGAGTCACACTGGCTCACCTTCGGGTGGGCC
TTTCTGCGTTTATATACTAGTAGCGGCCGCTGCAGCTTGGACTCCTGTTGATAGATCCAGTAATGACCTC
AGAACTCCATCTGGATTTGTTCAGAACGCTCGGTTGCCGCCGGGCGTTTTTTATTGGTGAGAATCCAGGG
GTCCCCAATAATTACGATTTAAATTGGCGAAAATGAGACGTTGATCGGCACGTAAGAGGTTCCAACTTTC
ACCATAATGAAATAAGATCACTACCGGGCGTATTTTTTGAGTTATCGAGATTTTCAGGAGCTAAGGAAGC
TAAAATGGAGAAAAAAATCACTGGATATACCACCGTTGATATATCCCAATGGCATCGTAAAGAACATTTT
GAGGCATTTCAGTCAGTTGCTCAATGTACCTATAACCAGACCGTTCAGCTGGATATTACGGCCTTTTTAA
AGACCGTAAAGAAAAATAAGCACAAGTTTTATCCGGCCTTTATTCACATTCTTGCCCGCCTGATGAATGC
TCATCCGGAATTTCGTATGGCAATGAAAGACGGTGAGCTGGTGATATGGGATAGTGTTCACCCTTGTTAC
ACCGTTTTCCATGAGCAAACTGAAACGTTTTCATCGCTCTGGAGTGAATACCACGACGATTTCCGGCAGT
TTCTACACATATATTCGCAAGATGTGGCGTGTTACGGTGAAAACCTGGCCTATTTCCCTAAAGGGTTTAT
TGAGAATATGTTTTTCGTCTCAGCCAATCCCTGGGTGAGTTTCACCAGTTTTGATTTAAACGTGGCCAAT
ATGGACAACTTCTTCGCCCCCGTTTTCACCATGGGCAAATATTATACGCAAGGCGACAAGGTGCTGATGC
CGCTGGCGATTCAGGTTCATCATGCCGTTTGTGATGGCTTCCATGTCGGCAGAATGCTTAATGAATTACA
ACAGTACTGCGATGAGTGGCAGGGCGGGGCGTAATTTGACTTTTGTCCTTTTCCGCTGCATAACCCTGCT
TCGGGGTCATTATAGCGATTTTTTCGGTATATCCATCCTTTTTCGCACGATATACAGGATTTTGCCAAAG
GGTTCGTGTAGACTTTCCTTGGTGTATCCAACGGCGTCAGCCGGGCAGGATAGGTGAAGTAGGCCCACCC
GCGAGCGGGTGTTCCTTCTTCACTGTCCCTTATTCGCACCTGGCGGTGCTCAACGGGAATCCTGCTCTGC
GAGGCTGGCCGTAGGCCGGCCCTACCGGCGCGGCAGCGTTACCCGTGTCGGCGGCTCCAACGGCTCGCCA
TCGTCCAGAAAACACGGCTCATCGGGCATCGGCAGGCGCTGCTGCCCGCGCCGTTCCCATTCCTCCGTTT
CGGTCAAGGCTGGCAGGTCTGGTTCCATGCCCGGAATGCCGGGCTGGCTGGGCGGCTCCTCGCCGGGGCC
GGTCGGTAGTTGCTGCTCGCCCGGATACAGGGTCGGGATGCGGCGCAGGTCGCCATGCCCCAACAGCGAT
TCGTCCTGGTCGTCGTGATCAACCACCACGGCGGCACTGAACACCGACAGGCGCAACTGGTCGCGGGGCT
GGCCCCACGCCACGCGGTCATTGACCACGTAGGCCGACACGGTGCCGGGGCCGTTGAGCTTCACGACGGA
GATCCAGCGCTCGGCCACCAAGTCCTTGACTGCGTATTGGACCGTCCGCAAAGAACGTCCGATGAGCTTG
GAAAGTGTCTTCTGGCTGACCACCACGGCGTTCTGGTGGCCCATCTGCGCCACGAGGTGATGCAGCAGCA
TTGCCGCCGTGGGTTTCCTCGCAATAAGCCCGGCCCACGCCTCATGCGCTTTGCGTTCCGTTTGCACCCA
GTGACCGGGCTTGTTCTTGGCTTGAATGCCGATTTCTCTGGACTGCGTGGCCATGCTTATCTCCATGCGG
TAGGGGTGCCGCACGGTTGCGGCACCATGCGCAATCAGCTGCAACTTTTCGGCAGCGCGACAACAATTAT
GCGTTGCGTAAAAGTGGCAGTCAATTACAGATTTTCTTTAACCTACGCAATGAGCTATTGCGGGGGGTGC
CGCAATGAGCTGTTGCGTACCCCCCTTTTTTAAGTTGTTGATTTTTAAGTCTTTCGCATTTCGCCCTATA
TCTAGTTCTTTGGTGCCCAAAGAAGGGCACCCCTGCGGGGTTCCCCCACGCCTTCGGCGCGGCTCCCCCT
CCGGCAAAAAGTGGCCCCTCCGGGGCTTGTTGATCGACTGCGCGGCCTTCGGCCTTGCCCAAGGTGGCGC
TGCCCCCTTGGAACCCCCGCACTCGCCGCCGTGAGGCTCGGGGGGCAGGCGGGCGGGCTTCGCCCTTCGA
CTGCCCCCACTCGCATAGGCTTGGGTCGTTCCAGGCGCGTCAAGGCCAAGCCGCTGCGCGGTCGCTGCGC
GAGCCTTGACCCGCCTTCCACTTGGTGTCCAACCGGCAAGCGAAGCGCGCAGGCCGCAGGCCGGAGGCTT
TTCCCCAGAGAAAATTAAAAAAATTGATGGGGCAAGGCCGCAGGCCGCGCAGTTGGAGCCGGTGGGTATG
TGGTCGAAGGCTGGGTAGCCGGTGGGCAATCCCTGTGGTCAAGCTCGTGGGCAGGCGCAGCCTGTCCATC
AGCTTGTCCAGCAGGGTTGTCCACGGGCCGAGCGAAGCGAGCCAGCCGGTGGCCGCTCGCGGCCATCGTC
CACATATCCACGGGCTGGCAAGGGAGCGCAGCGACCGCGCAGGGCGAAGCCCGGAGAGCAAGCCCGTAGG
GGGGGCGCGCCCAGCTG
