>Addgene plasmid #78280 | J23117-mRFP1-331Bb | addgene partial sequence | sequence record 150652 | M13pUC-Rev 5'-AGCGGATAACAATTTCACACAGG-3'
GCTAGCTCAGTCCTAGGGATTGTGCTAGCTACTAGTGAAAGAGGAGAAATACTAGATGGCTTCCTCCGAA
GACGTTATCAAAGAGTTCATGCGTTTCAAAGTTCGTATGGAAGGTTCCGTTAACGGTCACGAGTTCGAAA
TCGAAGGTGAAGGTGAAGGTCGTCCGTACGAAGGTACCCAGACCGCTAAACTGAAAGTTACCAAAGGTGG
TCCGCTGCCGTTCGCTTGGGACATCCTGTCCCCGCAGTTCCAGTACGGTTCCAAAGCTTACGTTAAACAC
CCGGCTGACATCCCGGACTACCTGAAACTGTCCTTCCCGGAAGGTTTCAAATGGGAACGTGTTATGAACT
TCGAAGACGGTGGTGTTGTTACCGTTACCCAGGACTCCTCCCTGCAAGACGGTGAGTTCATCTACAAAGT
TAAACTGCGTGGTACCAACTTCCCGTCCGACGGTCCGGTTATGCAGAAAAAAACCATGGGTTGGGAAGCT
TCCACCGAACGTATGTACCCGGAAGACGGTGCTCTGAAAGGTGAAATCAAAATGCGTCTGAAACTGAAAG
ACGGTGGTCACTACGACGCTGAAGTTAAAACCACCTACATGGCTAAAAAACCGGTTCAGCTGCCGGGTGC
TTACAAAACCGACATCAAACTGGACATCACCTCCCACAACGAAGACTACACCATCGTTGAACAGTACGAA
CGTGCTGAAGGTCGTCACTCCACCGGTGCTTAATAACGCTGATAGTGCTAGTGTAGATCGCTACTAGAGC
CAGGCATCA
