>Addgene plasmid #78280 | J23117-mRFP1-331Bb | addgene partial sequence | sequence record 151206 | jkRFP-R 5'-gctttggaaccgtactggaa-3'
ACTTTCAGTTTAGCGGTCTGGGTACCTTCGTACGGACGACCTTCACCTTCACCTTCGATTTCGAACTCGT
GACCGTTAACGGAACCTTCCATACGAACTTTGAAACGCATGAACTCTTTGATAACGTCTTCGGAGGAAGC
CATCTAGTATTTCTCCTCTTTCACTAGTAGCTAGCACAATCCCTAGGACTGAGCTAGCTGTCAACTCTAG
AAGCGGCCGCGAATTCTCCTGTGTGAAATTGTTATCCGCTTTAATTAAAGGCATCAAATAAAACGAAAGG
CTCAGTCGAAAGACTGGGCCTTTCGTTTTATCTGTTGTTTGTCGGTGAACGCTCTCCTGAGTAGGACAAA
TCCGCCGCCCTAGACAGCTGGGCGCGCCCCCCCTACGGGCTTGCTCTCCGGGCTTCGCCCTGCGCGGTCG
CTGCGCTCCCTTGCCAGCCCGTGGATATGTGGACGA
